>Addgene plasmid #127009 | pJUMP19-Pcue_P | addgene full sequence | sequence record 252073 | Addgene NGS Result
TTAATTAAGGAGTTTTGCAGGTGCACCTGCTTTTCGCTGAATTCGCGGCCGCTTCTAGAGGGTCTGCGAT
GTTTGGTCTCTGGAGAATTTCTTGACCTTCCCCTTGCTGGAAGGTTTAACCTTTATCACATACTTGAGAC
CTTTCATCGCGACCTACTAGTAGCGGCCGCTGCAGGGAGTAACTTCTGACTGAGTTGCATACTTGTTTAA
CTTTAAGAAGGAGATATACAATGGTAGCCCGTAAAGGAGAAGAACTTTTCACTGGAGTTGTCCCAATTCT
TGTTGAATTAGATGGTGATGTTAATGGGCACAAATTTTCTGTCAGTGGAGAGGGTGAAGGTGATGCAACA
TACGGAAAACTTACCCTTAAATTTATTTGCACTACTGGAAAACTACCTGTTCCATGGCCAACACTTGTCA
CTACTTTCGGTTATGGTGTTCAATGCTTTGCGAGATACCCAGATCATATGAAACAGCATGACTTTTTCAA
GAGTGCCATGCCCGAAGGTTATGTACAGGAAAGAACTATATTTTTCAAAGATGACGGGAACTACAAGACA
CGTGCTGAAGTCAAGTTTGAAGGTGATACCCTTGTTAATAGAATCGAGTTAAAAGGTATTGATTTTAAAG
AAGATGGAAACATTCTTGGACACAAATTGGAATACAACTATAACTCACACAATGTATACATCATGGCAGA
CAAACAAAAGAATGGAATCAAAGTTAACTTCAAAATTAGACACAACATTGAAGATGGAAGCGTTCAACTA
GCAGACCATTATCAACAAAATACTCCAATTGGCGATGGCCCTGTCCTTTTACCAGACAACCATTACCTGT
CCACACAATCTGCCCTTTCGAAAGATCCCAACGAAAAGAGAGATCACATGGTCCTTCTTGAGTTTGTAAC
AGCTGCTGGGATTACACATGGCATGGATGAACTATACAAAGGTTCGTAACTTCTGACTGAGTTGCACGCT
CTAGTCTTGGACTCCTGTTGATAGATCCAGTAATGACCTCAGAACTCCATCTGGATTTGTTCAGAACGCT
CGGTTGCCGCCGGGCGTTTTTTATTGGTGAGAATCCAGGGGTCCCCAATAATTACGATTTAAATTAGTAG
CCCGCCTAATGAGCGGGCTTTTTTTTAATTCCCCTATTTGTTTATTTTTCTAAATACATTCAAATATGTA
TCCGCTCATGAGACAATAACCCTGATAAATGCTTCAATAATATTGAAAAAGGAAGAGTATGAGCATTCAG
CATTTTCGTGTGGCGCTGATTCCGTTTTTTGCGGCGTTTTGCCTGCCGGTGTTTGCGCATCCGGAAACCC
TGGTGAAAGTGAAAGATGCGGAAGATCAACTGGGTGCGCGCGTGGGCTATATTGAACTGGATCTGAACAG
CGGCAAAATTCTGGAATCTTTTCGTCCGGAAGAACGTTTTCCGATGATGAGCACCTTTAAAGTGCTGCTG
TGCGGTGCGGTTCTGAGCCGTGTGGATGCGGGCCAGGAACAACTGGGCCGTCGTATTCATTATAGCCAGA
ACGATCTGGTGGAATATAGCCCGGTGACCGAAAAACATCTGACCGATGGCATGACCGTGCGTGAACTGTG
CAGCGCGGCGATTACCATGAGCGATAACACCGCGGCGAACCTGCTGCTGACGACCATTGGCGGTCCGAAA
GAACTGACCGCGTTTCTGCATAACATGGGCGATCATGTGACCCGTCTGGATCGTTGGGAACCGGAACTGA
ACGAAGCGATTCCGAACGATGAACGTGATACCACCATGCCGGCAGCAATGGCGACCACCCTGCGTAAACT
GCTGACGGGTGAGCTGCTGACCCTGGCAAGCCGCCAGCAACTGATTGATTGGATGGAAGCGGATAAAGTG
GCGGGTCCGCTGCTGCGTAGCGCGCTGCCGGCTGGCTGGTTTATTGCGGATAAAAGCGGTGCGGGCGAAC
GTGGCAGCCGTGGCATTATTGCGGCGCTGGGCCCGGATGGTAAACCGAGCCGTATTGTGGTGATTTATAC
CACCGGCAGCCAGGCGACGATGGATGAACGTAACCGTCAGATTGCGGAAATTGGCGCGAGCCTGATTAAA
CATTGGTAAACCGATACAATTAAAGGCTCCTTTTGGAGCCTTTTTTTTTGGACGACCCTTGTCCTTTTCC
GCTGCATAACCCTGCTTCGGGGTCATTATAGCGATTTTTTCGGTATATCCATCCTTTTTCGCACGATATA
CAGGATTTTGCCAAAGGGTTCGTGTAGACTTTCCTTGGTGTATCCAACGGCGTCAGCCGGGCAGGATAGG
TGAAGTAGGCCCACCCGCGAGCGGGTGTTCCTTCTTCACTGTCCCTTATTCGCACCTGGCGGTGCTCAAC
GGGAATCCTGCTCTGCGAGGCTGGCCGTAGGCCGGCCCCGTAGAAAAGATCAAAGGATCTTCTTGAGATC
CTTTTTTTCTGCGCGTAATCTGCTGCTTGCAAACAAAAAAACCACCGCTACCAGCGGTGGTTTGTTTGCC
GGATCAAGAGCTACCAACTCTTTTTCCGAAGGTAACTGGCTTCAGCAGAGCGCAGATACCAAATACTGTC
CTTCTAGTGTAGCCGTAGTTAGGCCACCACTTCAAGAACTCTGTAGCACCGCCTACATACCTCGCTCTGC
TAATCCTGTTACCAGTGGCTGCTGCCAGTGGCGATAAGTCGTGTCTTACCGGGTTGGACTCAAGACGATA
GTTACCGGATAAGGCGCAGCGGTCGGGCTGAACGGGGGGTTCGTGCACACAGCCCAGCTTGGAGCGAACG
ACCTACACCGAACTGAGATACCTACAGCGTGAGCTATGAGAAAGCGCCACGCTTCCCGAAGGGAGAAAGG
CGGACAGGTATCCGGTAAGCGGCAGGGTCGGAACAGGAGAGCGCACGAGGGAGCTTCCAGGGGGAAACGC
CTGGTATCTTTATAGTCCTGTCGGGTTTCGCCACCTCTGACTTGAGCGTCGATTTTTGTGATGCTCGTCA
GGGGGGCGGAGCCTATGGAAAAACGCCAGCAACGCGGCCTTTTTACGGTTCCTGGCCTTTTGCTGGCCTT
TTGCTCACATGTTCTTTCCTGCGTTATCCCCTGATTCTGTGGATAACCGTATTACCGCCTTTGAGTGAGC
TGATACCGCTCGCCGCAGCCGAACGACCGAGCGCAGCGAGTCAGTGAGCGAGGAAGCGGAAGAGCGCCTG
ATGCGGTATTTTCTCCTTACGCATCTGTGCGGTATTTCACACCGCATATGGTGCACTCTCAGTACAATCT
GCTCTGATGCCGCATAGTTAAGCCAGTATACACTCCGCTATCGCTACGTGACTGGGTCATGGCTGCGCCC
CGACACCCGCCAACACCCGCTGACGCGCCCTGACGGGCTTGTCTGCTCCCGGCATCCGCTTACAGACAAG
CTGTGACAGTCTCCGGGAGCTGCATGTGTCAGAGGTTTTCACCGTCATCACCGAAACGCGCGAGGCAGCT
GCGGTAAAGCTCATCAGCGTGGTCGTGCAGCGATTCACAGATGTCTGCCTGTTCATCCGCGTCCAGCTCG
TTGAGTTTCTCCAGAAGCGTTAATGTCTGGCTTCTGATAAAGCGGGCCATGTTAAGGGCGGTTTTTTCCT
GTTTGGTCACTGATGCCTCCGTGTAAGGGGGATTTCTGTTCATGGGGGTAATGATACCGATGAAACGAGA
GAGGATGCTCACGATACGGGTTACTGATGATGAACATGCCCGGTTACTGGAACGTTGTGAGGGTAAACAA
CTGGCGGTATGGATGCGGCGGGGGCGCGCCCAGCTGTCTAGGGCGGCGGATTTGTCCTACTCAGGAGAGC
GTTCACCGACAAACAACAGATAAAACGAAAGGCCCAGTCTTTCGACTGAGCCTTTCGTTTTATTTGATGC
CT
Features (pLannotate 1.2.2; 14 found; start..end, strand, type, name):
     39..60      +  misc_feature   BioBrick prefix: BioBrick prefix for parts that do not start with "ATG"
    155..175     +  misc_feature   BioBrick suffix: universal suffix for all parts
    203..223     +  RBS            RBS: efficient ribosome binding site from bacteriophage T7 gene 10 (Olins and Rangwala, 1989)
    231..950     +  CDS            yEGFP: yEGFP is a fluorescent protein published in 1997.
    990..1084    +  terminator     lambda t0 terminator: transcription terminator from phage lambda
   1157..1248    +  promoter       AmpR promoter: bla
   1249..2106    +  CDS            bla: BLAT_ECOLX - Experimental evidence at protein level: Swiss-Prot protein existence level 1. TEM-type are the most prevalent beta-lactamases in enterobacteria; they hydrolyze the beta-lactam bond in susceptible beta-lactam antibiotics, thus conferring resistance to penicillins and cephalosporins. TEM-3 and TEM-4 are capable of hydrolyzing cefotaxime and ceftazidime. TEM-5 is capable of hydrolyzing ceftazidime. TEM-6 is capable of hydrolyzing ceftazidime and aztreonam. TEM-8/CAZ-2, TEM- 16/CAZ-7 and TEM-24/CAZ-6 are markedly active against ceftazidime. IRT- 4 shows resistance to beta-lactamase in
   2113..2152    +  terminator     fd terminator: central terminator from bacteriophage fd (Otsuka and Kunisawa, 1982)
   2299..2407    +  oriT           oriT: incP origin of transfer
   2443..3031    +  rep_origin     ori: high-copy-number ColE1/pMB1/pBR322/pUC origin of replication
   3217..3357    -  misc_feature   bom: basis of mobility region from pBR322
   3459..3650    -  CDS            rop: Rop protein, which maintains plasmids at low copy number; rop
   3691..3801    +  CDS            mbeC (fragment): MBEC_ECOLX - Experimental evidence at protein level: Swiss-Prot protein existence level 1. Required for efficient mobilization of ColE1 plasmid and is thus essential to promote the specific transfer of the plasmid during conjugation. Probably functions by inducing DNA bending, helping the MbeA relaxase to melt the DNA around the nic site and cleave the phosphodiester bond. Binds specifically double-stranded DNA (dsDNA) containing the ColE1 oriT but does not recognize the inverted repeat (IR). From Escherichia coli.
   3830..3916    -  terminator     rrnB T1 terminator: Escherichia coli rrnB; transcription terminator T1 from the E. coli rrnB gene
