[The description below was written by a language model from this plasmid's Addgene catalogue record and pLannotate feature annotations shown in this document.]
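Description:
pJUMP19-Pcue_P is a basic-part plasmid from the Joint Universal Modular Plasmids (JUMP) platform, a synthetic biology vector system whose backbones are derived from the SEVA collection. It is built on pJUMP19-Pac and classed as a bacterial expression/synthetic biology vector. The 3,922 nt sequence carries a ColE1/pMB1-type origin together with the rop gene and the pBR322 bom region. This is consistent with the catalogue's "low copy" designation, since Rop restrains copy number. Selection is by ampicillin through a TEM-type bla gene with its own promoter, followed by the phage fd terminator. An incP oriT is also present, which would in principle allow conjugative mobilisation when transfer functions are supplied in trans. A short mbeC fragment is annotated as well and is probably a remnant of the ColE1-derived region.

The payload is the Pcue promoter part, a "P" (promoter) position module described as synthetic but based on an E. coli MG1655 promoter. It is non-constitutive, metal-sensitive and controlled by the regulator CueR. The promoter is not annotated as a feature in its own right. It presumably occupies the short interval between the BioBrick prefix and suffix, which flank the part. No cueR gene is annotated, so regulation would rely on CueR from the host or another construct.

Immediately downstream lie a T7 gene 10 ribosome binding site, a GFP coding sequence (called as yEGFP by the annotation tool) and the lambda t0 terminator. This layout suggests that activity of the inserted part could be read out as fluorescence, although the record does not state it. An rrnB T1 terminator upstream insulates the cloning region. The plasmid serves mainly as a storage and source vector for the Pcue part in modular assembly of metal-responsive circuits.
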