Addgene plasmid #127009: pJUMP19-Pcue_P
Purpose: Basic Part P- Promoter (non-constitutive); Pcue; metal sensitive; controlled by CueR
Depositing lab: Chris French. Depositing organization: University of Edinburgh. Publication: Joint universal modular plasmids (JUMP): a flexible vector platform for synthetic biology. Valenzuela-Ortega M, French C. Synth Biol (Oxf). 2021 Feb 2;6(1):ysab003. doi: 10.1093/synbio/ysab003. eCollection 2021. PubMed 33623824.
Backbone
  Vector backbone: pJUMP19-Pac
  Backbone manufacturer: Backbone derived from SEVA.
  Vector type: Bacterial Expression, Synthetic Biology
Growth in bacteria
  Bacterial resistance: Ampicillin, 100 μg/mL
  Growth temperature: 37°C
  Growth strain: JM109
  Copy number: Low Copy
Gene/Insert
  Gene/Insert name: Part Pcue_P
  Species: Synthetic
  Mutation: None
  Cloning method: Restriction Enzyme; 5′ cloning site Unknown (unknown if destroyed)
Terms and licenses: Academic/Nonprofit Terms; Industry Terms: Not Available to Industry
Depositor comments: Part based on promoter of E. coli MG1655 Please visit https://www.biorxiv.org/content/10.1101/799585v1 for bioRxiv preprint.
How to cite: pJUMP19-Pcue_P was a gift from Chris French (Addgene plasmid # 127009 ; http://n2t.net/addgene:127009 ; RRID:Addgene_127009)
